>Addgene plasmid #205393 | pICH41276(3Uter)-tAT1G71900 | addgene full sequence | sequence record 404830 | Addgene NGS Result
GAAGAATTTGTCCATTACGTAAAAGGCGAGATCACCAAGGTAGTCGGCAAATAACTGTCAGACCAAGTTT
ACTCATATATACTTTAGATTGATTTAAAACTTCATTTTTAATTTAAAAGGATCTAGGTGAAGATCCTTTT
TGATAATCTCATGACCAAAATCCCTTAACGTGAGTTTTCGTTCCACTGAGCGTCAGACCCCGTAGAAAAG
ATCAAAGGATCTTCTTGAGATCCTTTTTTTCTGCGCGTAATCTGCTGCTTGCAAACAAAAAAACCACCGC
TACCAGCGGTGGTTTGTTTGCCGGATCAAGAGCTACCAACTCTTTTTCCGAAGGTAACTGGCTTCAGCAG
AGCGCAGATACCAAATACTGTTCTTCTAGTGTAGCCGTAGTTAGGCCACCACTTCAAGAACTCTGTAGCA
CCGCCTACATACCTCGCTCTGCTAATCCTGTTACCAGTGGCTGCTGCCAGTGGCGATAAGTCGTGTCTTA
CCGGGTTGGACTCAAGACGATAGTTACCGGATAAGGCGCAGCGGTCGGGCTGAACGGGGGGTTCGTGCAC
ACAGCCCAGCTTGGAGCGAACGACCTACACCGAACTGAGATACCTACAGCGTGAGCTATGAGAAAGCGCC
ACGCTTCCCGAAGGGAGAAAGGCGGACAGGTATCCGGTAAGCGGCAGGGTCGGAACAGGAGAGCGCACGA
GGGAGCTTCCAGGGGGAAACGCCTGGTATCTTTATAGTCCTGTCGGGTTTCGCCACCTCTGACTTGAGCG
TCGATTTTTGTGATGCTCGTCAGGGGGGCGGAGCCTATGGAAAAACGCCAGCAACGCGGCCTTTTTACGG
TTCCTGGCCTTTTGCTGGCCTTTTGCTCACATGTTCTTTCCTGCGTTATCCCCTGATTCTGTGGATAACC
GTATTACCGCCTTTGAGTGAGCTGATACCGCTCGCCGCAGCCGAACGACCGAGCGCAGCGAGTCAGTGAG
CGAGGAAGCGGAAGAGCGCCCAATACGCAAACCGCCTCTCCCCGCGCGTTGGCCGATTCATTAATCACTC
TGTGGTCTCAGCTTAAGCTTTTTCGCTCTGTTTTCTGGTCCACTGCGATAACTGCAAACCAGAGAATCAA
CCTTTTTTCCTTATCTCGACTTATTATGAACATGGACCATGGTTCTGTCTAACACTTACAAATGGTTCAA
GAAGATCGAAGAAGGAAAGAGGAGCAGCGAGGATGAGATCATCTTCTCCAATATCGGTAAATATGCTGTG
AGTTCAAGCACACGCCATTAGCACACACCCACGCCTAAACCCTTGGTGTGACAGTTAAAATTTTATAAAC
AAGAGATGGGTTTTGCCTAAATTGGTCTTACAAGCATCTATAACTAAAGGTTTCAATTCAAGATTTGCAT
TATTTTTTATTGAATCTTCTATTTTTCTTCCTTAGTTGGTTTGAAGCTTTAAACCCTTTGAAAAACAAGA
AATGGAGACTTTGAAAGTTGACGAAACACACATGTTTTATTATTAGTCAATAGTAATTTGATGAGGTGGA
GTTATAACATTGATGATAATAGATAGTGACAACGTTCTATGTTCATCTTTTCCTCAATCAATCACTCCAC
CGGTAGATGAGATGTCAAATTGAAACTGCGTTATGTCACTCTCATTACTCTTTTTGTATACGTTTCTCAT
CTTATAGCTAATCCGAAACCAATTTATTTAAAACTTTATAATAGCATAAAACCTCTTAACTTCAAACAAG
TTTCAACTTTCACATATCTTATAGGGATCATGGTAAAAATGGTTAAAAGTTAAACCTGATTTGCATTACA
AACAGAGGATTACGTGTATAAGGGCTATAAACTATATATTACCTAAAAAAGAAAACTAGAGTTGACTTAT
TGAGTAATAAAATCGCCTATAAATATCGTAACGAAAGAAAAAAGATCCCAAACGCTTGAGACCACGAAGT
GGCTCTTCAGTGGACGAAAGGGCCTCGTGATACGCCTATTTTTATAGGTTAATGTCATGATAATAATGGT
TTCTTAGACGTCAGGTGGCACTTTTCGGGGAAATGTGCGCGGAACCCCTATTTGTTTATTTTTCTAAATA
CATTCAAATATGTATCCGCTCATGAGACAATAACCCTGATAAATGCTTCAATAATATTGAAAAAGGAAGA
GTATGCGCTCACGCAACTGGTCCAGAACCTTGACCGAACGCAGCGGTGGTAACGGCGCAGTGGCGGTTTT
CATGGCTTGTTATGACTGTTTTTTTTTGGGGTACAGTCTATGCCTCGGGCATCCAAGCAGCAAGCGCGTT
ACGCCGTGGGTCGATGTTTGATGTTATGGAGCAGCAACGATGTTACGCAGCAGGGCAGTCGCCCTAAAAC
AAAGTTAAACATCATGAGGGAAGCGGTGATCGCCGAAGTATCGACTCAACTATCAGAGGTAGTTGGCGTC
ATCGAGCGCCATCTCGAACCGACGTTGCTGGCCGTACATTTGTACGGCTCCGCAGTGGATGGCGGCCTGA
AGCCACACAGCGATATTGATTTGCTGGTTACGGTGACCGTAAGGCTTGATGAAACAACGCGGCGAGCTTT
GATCAACGACCTTTTGGAAACTTCGGCTTCCCCTGGAGAGAGCGAGATTCTCCGCGCTGTAGAAGTCACC
ATTGTTGTGCACGACGACATCATTCCGTGGCGTTATCCAGCTAAGCGCGAACTGCAATTTGGAGAATGGC
AGCGCAATGACATTCTTGCAGGTATCTTCGAGCCAGCCACGATCGACATTGATCTGGCTATCTTGCTGAC
AAAAGCAAGAGAACATAGCGTTGCCTTGGTAGGTCCAGCGGCGGAGGAACTCTTTGATCCGGTTCCTGAA
CAGGATCTATTTGAGGCGCTAAATGAAACCTTAACGCTATGGAACTCGCCGCCCGACTGGGCTGGCGATG
AGCGAAATGTAGTGCTTACGTTGTCCCGCATTTGGTACAGCGCAGTAACCGGCAAAATCGCGCCGAAGGA
TGTCGCTGCCGACTGGGCAATGGAGCGCCTGCCGGCCCAGTATCAGCCCGTCATACTTGAAGCTAGACAG
GCTTATCTTGGACAAGAAGAAGATCGCTTGGCCTCGCGCGCAGATCAGTTG
Features (pLannotate 1.2.2; 6 found; start..end, strand, type, name):
    225..813     +  rep_origin     ori: high-copy-number ColE1/pMB1/pBR322/pUC origin of replication
    996..1045    +  CDS            lacI (fragment): lac repressor; lacI; The lac repressor binds to the lac operator to inhibit transcription in E. coli. This inhibition can be relieved by adding lactose or isopropyl-β-D-thiogalactopyranoside (IPTG).
   2068..2172    +  promoter       AmpR promoter: bla
   2163..2243    -  CDS            int (fragment): INT2_ECOLX - Protein inferred from homology: Swiss-Prot protein existence level 3. Putative integrase believed to be involved in the insertion of antibiotic resistance genes into plasmids and transposons. From Escherichia coli.
   2331..2387    +  CDS            GmR (fragment): gentamycin acetyltransferase; aacC1; confers resistance to gentamycin
   2394..51      +  CDS            aadA (across the origin): S3AD_ECOLX - Experimental evidence at protein level: Swiss-Prot protein existence level 1. Mediates bacterial resistance to the antibiotics streptomycin and spectinomycin. From Escherichia coli.
