[The description below was written by a language model from this plasmid's Addgene catalogue record and pLannotate feature annotations shown in this document.]
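Description:
pICH41276(3Uter)-tAT1G71900 is a level 0 part plasmid for the MoClo (modular cloning, Golden Gate-based) assembly system, built on the pICH41276 backbone, the level 0 acceptor dedicated to the combined 3'UTR-plus-terminator position. It is a small (about 3.1 kb) bacterial cloning vector with no expression function of its own. It replicates in E. coli from a high-copy ColE1/pUC-type origin and is selected with spectinomycin through an aadA gene, which in this record spans the numbering origin of the circular sequence. The annotation places an AmpR (bla) promoter upstream of aadA. Between them lie short fragments annotated as an integrase and a gentamicin acetyltransferase. These are most plausibly remnants of the integron context from which the aadA cassette was derived rather than functional genes. A short lacI fragment is likewise a backbone leftover.

The payload is an 878 bp insert, tAT1G71900, comprising the 3' untranslated region and transcription terminator of the Arabidopsis thaliana locus AT1G71900. The automated feature table does not annotate this insert. By elimination it should lie in the unannotated stretch between the lacI fragment and the AmpR promoter, but the record does not confirm its coordinates, and the flanking cloning sites are listed as unknown.

As a standardized level 0 module, the part is meant to be released by type IIS restriction and ligated in a defined order with promoter, 5'UTR and coding sequence modules to build level 1 plant transcription units. The associated work concerns a pipeline for identifying and engineering constitutive and repressible plant promoters, where such terminator parts would complete the synthetic transcription units.
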