Addgene plasmid #205393: pICH41276(3Uter)-tAT1G71900
Purpose: MoClo lvl0 3'UTR+Terminator part
Depositing lab: Jennifer Nemhauser. Depositing organization: University of Washington. Publication: Building a pipeline to identify and engineer constitutive and repressible promoters. Yang EJY, Nemhauser JL. Quant Plant Biol. 2023 Oct 19;4:e12. doi: 10.1017/qpb.2023.10. eCollection 2023. PubMed 37901686.
Backbone
  Vector backbone: pICH41276
  Backbone manufacturer: Sylvestre Marillonnet Lab
  Vector type: Synthetic Biology
Growth in bacteria
  Bacterial resistance: Spectinomycin, 50 μg/mL
  Growth temperature: 37°C
  Growth strain: DH5alpha
  Copy number: High Copy
Gene/Insert
  Gene/Insert name: tAT1G71900
  Species: A. thaliana (mustard weed)
  Insert size (bp): 878
  Cloning method: Restriction Enzyme; 5′ cloning site unknown (unknown if destroyed)
Terms and licenses: Academic/Nonprofit Terms; Industry Terms: Not Available to Industry
How to cite: pICH41276(3Uter)-tAT1G71900 was a gift from Jennifer Nemhauser (Addgene plasmid # 205393 ; http://n2t.net/addgene:205393 ; RRID:Addgene_205393)
